>Addgene plasmid #60292 | pGL4.23 C3_6 | addgene partial sequence | sequence record 97973 | RVprimer3 5'-CTAGCAAAATAGGCTGTCCC-3'
TTTCTCTGGCCTAACTGGCCGGTACCTGAGCTCCCGTCGACGAATTCTGCAGATATCACAAGTTTGTACA
AAAAAGCAGGCTCCGCGGCCGCCCCCTTCACCCTGTGGACAGGTCCCATTCTGGTTGGGCTGTGTGGCCT
CCCCTCCCTGGGCCACCTGGACAGTGGGGTGGTAGGTGGTGGCACAGCTTCTCTGACCCCCGCTGCTCCC
TCTGGCTCGCCCATGCTGGGCCTTCCGTGTTGTCCCCAAGGCTCCCTGAGACCTGCTGACAGGCCAGTTG
CCTCCGGGAAGCAGCGCAGCCAGCTGACAGAATCAGTTAACACACGAAGGCCTCTCTTCTGTTTGCTGAG
GCCCCTAGAGGCCCCATGCTCATTTTTTTCCTCTCCCAGAATCTCAGAAAAGTAAATAACCACCCGAGCT
GCTCTAGCGGGTAAACAGCCCAGAGTTTGCTCTCCTAATTGCCACCCCGCCCCCAGGCTGGATGCACCTG
AGGGCTGACGGTTCATCTGGAATTCATTTCCCTCCATTCCCCTGCCGCCCACTGCCCACCCCACGCCCCT
CCCAGAGTGCCATCAGGGTGGTGGGGGGAAAGGTGTCTGCACGAGCTACCCAGAGCACTAGGGCCAGAAC
CATGCTGAGAGGTTCCAGAGGCCTGAGAAGGGCAGGGCC
