>Addgene plasmid #60292 | pGL4.23 C3_6 | addgene partial sequence | sequence record 98049 | ColEterm 5'-agctgataccgctcgccgcagccgaacg-3'
AGTTGCATGATAAAGAAGACAGTCATAAGTGCGGCGACGATAGTCATGCCCCGCGCCCACCGGAAGGAGC
TGACTGGGTTGAAGGCTCTCAAGGGCATCGGTCGACGGATCCTTATCGATTTTACCACATTTGTAGAGGT
TTTACTTGCTTTAAAAAACCTCCCACACCTCCCCCTGAACCTGAAACATAAAATGAATGCAATTGTTGTT
GTTAACTTGTTTATTGCAGCTTATAATGGTTACAAATAAAGCAATAGCATCACAAATTTCACAAATAAAG
CATTTTTTTCACTGCATTCTAGTTGTGGTTTGTCCAAACTCATCAATGTATCTTATCATGTCTGCTCGAA
GCGGCCGGCCGCCCCGACTCTAGAATTATTACACGGCGATCTTGCCGCCCTTCTTGGCCTTAATGAGAAT
CTCGCGGATCTTGCGGGCGTCCAACTTGCCGGTCAGTCCTTTAGGCACCTCGTCCACGAACACAACACCA
CCGCGCAGCTTCTTGGCGGTTGTAACCTGGCTGGCCACATAGTCCACGATCTCCTTCTCGGTCATGGTTT
TACCGTGTTCCAGCAC
