[The description below was written by a language model from this plasmid's Addgene catalogue record.]
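Description:
pGL4.23 C3_6 is a mammalian luciferase reporter plasmid built on pGL4.23-GW, a Gateway-adapted version of the pGL4.23 minimal-promoter reporter backbone (4283 bp without insert) prepared by the depositing laboratory. It is propagated in E. coli under ampicillin selection. The record gives no feature table, lists the copy number as unknown, and does not state the origin of replication or any mammalian selection marker.

The insert is a human genomic fragment annotated as the GRM4 enhancer, a non-coding region of roughly 575 bp on chromosome 6 (coordinates given in the hg18 assembly) that was identified as an active enhancer in human pancreatic islets. It was amplified from genomic DNA and introduced by Gateway recombination next to a minimal promoter that drives the luc2 firefly luciferase gene. The 5′ sequencing primer site suggests it sits upstream, but its exact position and orientation are not recorded. Although the catalogue lists luciferase as a "C-terminal tag", the insert is a regulatory element rather than a coding sequence, so luciferase acts as a transcriptional readout and not as a fusion partner. The minimal promoter alone gives low basal expression, so any increase in luciferase signal after transfection reflects the ability of the cloned fragment to stimulate transcription.

The construct belongs to a set of reporters made for a study of pancreatic islet enhancer clusters and their enrichment for type 2 diabetes risk-associated variants. It is suited to transient transfection assays that test the enhancer activity of this islet regulatory element, for example by comparing its activity across cell types or against the empty minimal-promoter vector.
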