Addgene plasmid #60292: pGL4.23 C3_6
Purpose: This plasmid contains a human pancreatic islet active enhancer, a minimal promoter and a luc2 gene.
Depositing lab: Jorge Ferrer. Depositing organization: Imperial College London. Publication: Pancreatic islet enhancer clusters enriched in type 2 diabetes risk-associated variants. Pasquali L, Gaulton KJ, Rodriguez-Segui SA, Mularoni L, Miguel-Escalada I, Akerman I, Tena JJ, Moran I, Gomez-Marin C, van de Bunt M, Ponsa-Cobas J, Castro N, Nammo T, Cebola I, Garcia-Hurtado J, Maestro MA, Pattou F, Piemonti L, Berney T, Gloyn AL, Ravassard P, Gomez-Skarmeta JL, Muller F, McCarthy MI, Ferrer J. Nat Genet. 2014 Feb;46(2):136-43. doi: 10.1038/ng.2870. Epub 2014 Jan 12. PubMed 24413736.
Backbone
  Vector backbone: pGL4.23-GW
  Backbone manufacturer: Ferrer Lab
  Backbone size w/o insert (bp): 4283
  Vector type: Mammalian Expression, Luciferase
Growth in bacteria
  Bacterial resistance: Ampicillin, 100 μg/mL
  Growth temperature: 37°C
  Growth strain: DH5alpha
  Copy number: Unknown
Gene/Insert
  Gene/Insert name: GRM4 enhancer (alt name: GRM4)
  Species: H. sapiens (human)
  Entrez Gene: GRM4 (a.k.a. GPRC1D, MGLUR4, mGlu4)
  Tag / fusion protein: Luciferase (C terminal on backbone)
  Cloning method: Gateway Cloning
  Sequencing primers: 5′ RVprimer3 (Promega): CTAGCAAAATAGGCTGTCCC
Terms and licenses: Academic/Nonprofit Terms; Industry Terms: Not Available to Industry
Depositor comments: chromosome : chr6; start: 34063931 end: 34064505 (genomic position corresponds to the version of the human genome hg18) Fw primer used for cloning: CACCCTGTGGACAGGTCCCATTCT Rv primer used for cloning: CTTGGGCCCTGCCCTTCTCA
How to cite: pGL4.23 C3_6 was a gift from Jorge Ferrer (Addgene plasmid # 60292 ; http://n2t.net/addgene:60292 ; RRID:Addgene_60292)
